Addgene plasmid #120120: RCP175: single exon control
Purpose: MFASS reporter with wild-type exon ENSE00001732647
Depositing lab: Sriram Kosuri. Depositing organization: University of California, Los Angeles (UCLA).
Backbone
  Vector backbone: Empty backbone
  Selectable markers: Puromycin
Growth in bacteria
  Bacterial resistance: Kanamycin, 50 μg/mL
  Growth temperature: 37°C
  Growth strain: DH5alpha
  Copy number: High Copy
Gene/Insert
  Gene/Insert name: Exon
  Species: H. sapiens (human)
Terms and licenses: Academic/Nonprofit Terms; Industry Terms: Not Available to Industry
How to cite: RCP175: single exon control was a gift from Sriram Kosuri (Addgene plasmid # 120120)
