[The description below was written by a language model from this plasmid's Addgene catalogue record.]
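Description:
RCP175: single exon control is a splicing reporter plasmid built for the MFASS assay system, carrying a single wild-type human exon (Ensembl exon ENSE00001732647) as its insert. The catalogue lists the backbone only as "Empty backbone", so the parent vector, its origin of replication and the overall architecture of the reporter are not stated. In bacteria the plasmid is maintained at high copy under kanamycin selection. It also carries a puromycin marker, which indicates that it is intended for use in mammalian cells, where puromycin can select for cells that have taken up or retained the construct.

The payload is the human exon placed in the reporter context. In splicing reporters of this kind, a test exon is normally positioned so that its inclusion or skipping during pre-mRNA processing changes a measurable output, allowing exon recognition to be quantified. However, the record gives no feature table and does not name the promoter, the flanking intronic sequences, the reporter gene(s), or any recombination or integration elements, so these details cannot be described here. As its name indicates, this plasmid serves as a single-exon control: it provides the unmutated reference version of one exon, presumably as a baseline or validation point against which variant exons tested in the same reporter can be compared. The record states no further applications.
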