>Addgene plasmid #120120 | RCP175: single exon control | addgene partial sequence | sequence record 239565 | Addgene NGS Result
GCGGTGCCCCGCGGTGCGGGGGGGACTGCGAGGGGAACAAAGGCTGCGTGCGGGGTGTGTGCGTGGGGGG
GTGAGCAGGGGGTGTGGGCGCGTCGGTCGGGCTGCAACCCCCCCTGCACCCCCCTCCCCGAGTTGCTGAG
CACGGCCCGGCTTCGGGTGCGGGGCTCCGTACGGGGCGTGGCGCGGGGCTCGCCGTGCCGGGCGGGGGGT
GGCGGCAGGTGGGGGTGCCGGGCGGGGCGGGGCCGCCTCGGGCCGGGGAGGGCTCGGGGGAGGGGCGCGG
CGGCCCCCGGAGCGCCGGCGGCTGTCGAGGCGCGGCGAGCCGCAGCCATTGCCTTTTATGGTAATCGTGC
GAGAGGGCGCAGGGACTTCCTTTGTCCCAAATCTGTGCGGAGCCGAAATCTGGGAGGCGCCGCCGCACCC
CCTCTAGCGGGCGCGGGGCGAAGCGGTGCGGCGCCGGCAGGAAGGAAATGGGCGGGGAGGGCCTTCGTGC
GTCGCCGCGCCGCCGTCCCCTTCTCCCTCTCCAGCCTCGGGGCTGTCCGCGGGGGGACGGCTGCCTTCGG
GGGGGACGGGGCAGGGCGGGGTTCGGCTTCTGGCGTGTGACCGGCGGCTCTAGAGCCTCTGCTAACCATG
TTCATGCCTTCTTCTTTTTCCTACAGCTCCTGGGCAACGTGCTGGTTATTGTGCTGTCTCATCATTTTGG
CAAAGAATTGATTTGATACCGCGGGCGCCACCATGGTGTCTAAGGGCGAAGAGCTCTTTACTGGCGTGGT
GCCCATCCTGGTTGAATTGGATGGAGACGTTAATGGACACAAATTTAGCGTCTCTGGAGAGGGCGAAGGA
GATGCTACTTATGGCAAACTGACACTGAAATTTATTTGCACTACCGGCAAACTGCCCGTACCGTGGCCCA
CACTGGTGACAACATTTACATACGGAGTGCAGGTACTGGCTGGATTGGGTTAGGGAAACCGAGGCGGTTC
GCTGAATCGGGTCGAGCACTTGGCGGAGACGCGCGGGCCAACTACTTAGGGACAGTCATGAGGGGTAGGC
CCGCCGGCTGCAGCCCTTGCCCATGCCCGCGGTGATCCCCATGCTGTGCCAGCCTTTGCCCAGAGGCGCT
CTAGCTGGGAGCAAAGTCCGGTCACTGGGCAGCACCACCCCCCGGACTTGCATGGGTAGCCGCTGAGATG
GAGCCTGAGCACACTGTTAACGCAGTGTTTCTCTAACTTTCACCGGTTTGATCACTTGGTTAAGGTGGTA
TCTGTCAGGTTTCTCCACTGAAAAGTTACTATTTTTCCAGCAATACTTTGAGACTAGCATGCTCTAATTT
TTCATAGGTGGTTGTTCTTATGAATATTGATCTGCTTCGGCAGCAACAGCGCTGGAAAGATGGATTACAA
GAATTGAGAACTGGCTTAGCAACTGTAGAAGCACAGGTAGAGTATGTTTTATTTTGTGTGTATACTTTGA
AATATGACCTTTTCAGAATGTAAGTACAATATATGAATTGCCGAGAAGTTCATAAAAGTTATCTTTGCTA
GCGCAAGAGTTCCAGCCGGGCTATGGCCAGTGAGATCCAAGAATCTTCCTGTCTCTGCTGATCCACTGAT
AGGATTACAAGTACATGCCACCAAGCCCAGCTTCCTCTTACCAGGTGCTGGGGACCAAACTTAGGCCCTC
ATTCCTACACAGTGAATACTTGACTTTGTTATCACCCAACCCTAATAAATAACTCACTATCCAAACAAGT
TGAAACCCTTAGAATTCTGTGTTGCTCCAGCATGATGTTGTGGTAAACGTTAATACAATAAGATGCACAG
GTCATAAGTGCACATTAGCTAAGTGTTGACAAAGACTTAGACCTACATAACTTAACCCTATTAGCCCTCC
AGAAAGTTCCTCATTCTCCATTCCAGGCAACTTTCATCACACCACATCATGTACAACTACTATTGAAGTT
GTTTTCCACTATAGATACAATGAGATGTCACATACGGCTTTGTGTTTTGATTTGCAAGTACCAATCGAGT
ATGAAATATGGAGTGGATATTGGACATTGGCCACCATCTAAATACTTTGTGTTAAAAGAATTGGTTTTCA
TAATTTGTTTTGTACTGACTGCTGGCTAGTCAGATTACCTGACTAGTATGGACAGGATTTTGCAATAATC
ATAATTCTTTTTTCAGTGCTTCGCCAGATATCCCGATCACATGAAACAGCACGATTTCTTTAAGAGCGCC
ATGCCTGAGGGTTACGTGCAGGAGCGAACAATTTTCTTCAAAGACGATGGCAATTACAAAACTCGAGCAG
AAGTGAAGTTTGAAGGGGACACTTTAGTTAACAGAATAGAACTGAAGGGGATTGATTTCAAAGAAGACGG
GAATATTCTAGGTCATAAGCTCGAATACAACTACAATAGCCACAAAGTCTATATCACCGCTGATAAGCAG
AAGAACGGGATCAAAGTGAACTTCAAAACACGCCATAACATTGAGGACGGGAGCGTGCAACTAGCCGACC
ATTACCAACAAAATACACCAATCGGAGATGGCCCTGTGTTGTTGCCTGACAACCACTATTTGAGCACGCA
GTCCGCACTGAGCAAAGATCCGAATGAAAAGAGGGACCACATGGTCCTGCTGGAGTTCGTTACTGCCGCT
GGCATAACACTTGGAATGGATGAGCTATATAAAGGAAGCGGAGCTACTAACTTCAGCCTGCTGAAGCAGG
CTGGAGACGTGGAGGAGAACCCTGGACCTGTTTCCAAAGGAGAAGAAGATAACATGGCGATAATCAAGGA
GTTCATGAGATTCAAAGTGCACATGGAAGGAAGCGTTAACGGCCATGAGTTCGAGATTGAAGGCGAAGGC
GAAGGGCGACCATACGAGGGGACACAGACAGCTAAATTGAAAGTGACCAAAGGAGGACCCCTTCCCTTCG
CTTGGGATATCCTGAGCCCACAGTTTATGTATGGAAGCAAGGCATATGTAAAGCATCCCGCAGACATTCC
AGATTACCTTAAGCTCTCCTTCCCCGAGGGATTCAAGTGGGAGAGAGTCATGAACTTTGAGGATGGCGGC
GTGGTTACAGTCACACAGGACTCCAGTCTGCAGGATGGAGAATTCATTTATAAAGTCAAACTGAGGGGGA
CCAACTTTCCTAGCGATGGTCCAGTGATGCAGAAGAAAACAATGGGCTGGGAGGCCTCTTCAGAGAGGAT
GTATCCAGAAGATGGGGCTCTTAAGGGAGAGATCAAACAGAGATTAAAGTTGAAAGACGGTGGTCATTAT
GATGCTGAAGTGAAGACTACATATAAGGCCAAGAAACCAGTCCAGCTCCCCGGCGCATATAATGTCAACA
TTAAACTCGACATTACCTCCCATAACGAAGATTACACCATAGTCGAACAATATGAGAGGGCTGAGGGCAG
GCACAGTACAGGCGGGATGGACGAATTGTACAAGTAAGGGCCCGTTTAAACCCGCTGATCAGCCTCGACT
GTGCCTTCTAGGATCCGGCCCGACTGTGCCTTCTAGTTGCCAGCCATCTGTTGTTTGCCCCTCCCCCGTG
CCTTCCTTGACCCTGGAAGGTGCCACTCCCACTGTCCTTTCCTAATAAAATGAGGAAATTGCATCGCATT
GTCTGAGTAGGTGTCATTCTATTCTGGGGGGTGGGGTGGGGCAGGACAGCAAGGGGGAGGATTGGGAAGA
CAATAGCAGGCATGCTGGGGATGCGGTGGGCTCTATGGCCAGATATACGCGTTGATAGCAGACACTCTAT
GCCTGTGTGGGACGTCAGGTGGCACTTTTCGGGGAAATGTGCGCGGAACCCCTATTTGTTTATTTTTCTA
AATACATTCAAATATGTATCCGCTCATGAGACAATAACCCTGATAAATGCTTCAATAATATTGAAAAAGG
AAGAGTATGAGCCATATTCAACGGGAAACGTCTTGCTCTAGGCCGCGATTAAATTCCAACATGGATGCTG
ATTTATATGGGTATAAATGGGCTCGCGATAATGTCGGGCAATCAGGTGCGACAATCTATCGATTGTATGG
GAAGCCCGATGCGCCAGAGTTGTTTCTGAAACATGGCAAAGGTAGCGTTGCCAATGATGTTACAGATGAG
ATGGTCAGACTAAACTGGCTGACGGAATTTATGCCTCTTCCGACCATCAAGCATTTTATCCGTACTCCTG
ATGATGCATGGTTACTCACCACTGCGATCCCTGGGAAAACAGCATTCCAGGTATTAGAAGAATATCCTGA
TTCAGGTGAAAATATTGTTGATGCGCTGGCAGTGTTCCTGCGCCGGTTGCATTCGATTCCTGTTTGTAAT
TGTCCTTTTAACAGCGATCGCGTATTTCGTCTCGCTCAGGCGCAATCACGAATGAATAACGGTTTGGTTG
ATGCGAGTGATTTTGATGACGAGCGTAATGGCTGGCCTGTTGAACAAGTCTGGAAAGAAATGCATAAACT
TTTGCCATTCTCACCGGATTCAGTCGTCACTCATGGTGATTTCTCACTTGATAACCTTATTTTTGACGAG
GGGAAATTAATAGGTTGTATTGATGTTGGACGAGTCGGAATCGCAGACCGATACCAGGATCTTGCCATCC
TATGGAACTGCCTCGGTGAGTTTTCTCCTTCATTACAGAAACGGCTTTTTCAAAAATATGGTATTGATAA
TCCTGATATGAATAAATTGCAGTTTCATTTGATGCTCGATGAGTTTTTCTAACTGTCAGACCAAGTTTAC
TCATATATACTTTAGATTGATTTAAAACTTCATTTTTAATTTAAAAGGATCTAGGTGAAGATCCTTTTTG
ATAATCTCATGACCAAAATCCCTTAACGTGAGTTTTCGTTCCACTGAGCGTCAGACCCCGTAGAAAAGAT
CAAAGGATCTTCTTGAGATCCTTTTTTTCTGCGCGTAATCTGCTGCTTGCAAACAAAAAAACCACCGCTA
CCAGCGGTGGTTTGTTTGCCGGATCAAGAGCTACCAACTCTTTTTCCGAAGGTAACTGGCTTCAGCAGAG
CGCAGATACCAAATACTGTTCTTCTAGTGTAGCCGTAGTTAGGCCACCACTTCAAGAACTCTGTAGCACC
GCCTACATACCTCGCTCTGCTAATCCTGTTACCAGTGGCTGCTGCCAGTGGCGATAAGTCGTGTCTTACC
GGGTTGGACTCAAGACGATAGTTACCGGATAAGGCGCAGCGGTCGGGCTGAACGGGGGGTTCGTGCACAC
AGCCCAGCTTGGAGCGAACGACCTACACCGAACTGAGATACCTACAGCGTGAGCTATGAGAAAGCGCCAC
GCTTCCCGAAGGGAGAAAGGCGGACAGGTATCCGGTAAGCGGCAGGGTCGGAACAGGAGAGCGCACGAGG
GAGCTTCCAGGGGGAAACGCCTGGTATCTTTATAGTCCTGTCGGGTTTCGCCACCTCTGACTTGAGCGTC
GATTTTTGTGATGCTCGTCAGGGGGGCGGAGCCTATGGAAAAACGCCAGCAACGCGGCCTTTTTACGGTT
CCTGGCCTTTTGCTGGCCTTTTGCTCACATGTTCTTTCCTGCGTTATCCCCTGATTCTGTGGATAACCGT
ATTACCGCCTTTGAGTGAGCTGATACCGCTCGCCGCAGCCGAACGACCGAGCGCAGCGAGTCAGTGAGCG
AGGAAGCGGAAGAGCGCCCAATACGCAAACCGCCTCTCCCCGCGCGTTGGCCGATTCATTAATGCAGCTG
GCACGACAGGTTTCCCGACTGGAAAGCGGGCAGTGAGCGCAACGCAATTAATGTGAGTTAGCTCACTCAT
TAGGCACCCCAGGCTTTATACTTTATGCTTCCGGCTCGTATGTTGTGTGGAATTGTGAAGCTTAGCGGAT
AACAATTTCACACAGGAAACAGCTATGACCATGATTACGCCAAGCTCTAGCTAGAGGTCGACGGTATACA
GACATGATAAGATACATTGATGAGTTTGGACAAACCACAACTAGAATGCAGTGAAAAAAATGCTTTATTT
GTGAAATTTGTGATGCTATTGCTTTATTTGTAACCATTATAAGCTGCAATAAACAAGTTGGGGTGGGCGA
AGAACTCCAGCATGAGATCCCCGCGCTGGAGGATCATCCAGCCGGCGTCCCGGAAAACGATTCCGAAGCC
CAACCTTTCATAGAAGGCGGCGGTGGAATCACCGGGCTTGGTAGAATTCTCAGGCACCGGGCTTGCGGGT
CATGCACCAGGTGCGCGGTCCTTCGGGCACCTCGACGTCGGCGGTGACGGTGAAGCCGAGCCGCTCGTAG
AAGGGGAGGTTGCGGGGCGCGGAGGTCTCCAGGAAGGCGGGCACCCCGGCGCGCTCGGCCGCCTCCACTC
CGGGGAGCACGACGGCGCTGCCCAGACCCTTGCCCTGGTGGTCGGGCGAGACGCCGACGGTGGCCAGGAA
CCACGCGGGCTCCTTGGGCCGGTGCGGCGCCAGGAGGCCTTCCATCTGTTGCTGCGCGGCCAGCCGGGAA
CCGCTCAACTCGGCCATGCGCGGGCCGATCTCGGCGAACACCGCCCCCGCTTCGACGCTCTCCGGCGTGG
TCCAGACCGCCACCGCGGCGCCGTCGTCCGCGACCCACACCTTGCCGATGTCGAGCCCGACGCGCGTGAG
GAAGAGTTCTTGCAGCTCGGTGACCCGCTCGATGTGGCGGTCCGGGTCGACGGTGTGGCGCGTGGCGGGG
TAGTCGGCGAACGCGGCGGCGAGGGTGCGTACGGCCCGGGGGACGTCGTCGCGGGTGGCGAGGCGCACCG
TGGGCTTGTACTCGGTCATGGTGGCGGCCGGATGATCCTGACGACGGAGACCGCCGTCGTCGACAAGCCG
GCCGGTACCGTAGGTAGACTATAGGGCGCTGGCGGCCGCTCCGCGTTACATAACTTACGGTAAATGGCCC
GCCTGGCTGACCGCCCAACGACCCCCGCCCATTGACGTCAATAATGACGTATGTTCCCATAGTAACGCCA
ATAGGGACTTTCCATTGACGTCAATGGGTGGAGTATTTACGGTAAACTGCCCACTTGGCAGTACATCAAG
TGTATCATATGCCAAGTACGCCCCCTATTGACGTCAATGACGGTAAATGGCCCGCCTGGCATTATGCCCA
GTACATGACCTTATGGGACTTTCCTACTTGGCAGTACATCTACGTATTAGTCATCGCTATTACCATGGTC
GAGGTGAGCCCCACGTTCTGCTTCACTCTCCCCATCTCCCCCCCCTCCCCACCCCCAATTTTGTATTTAT
TTATTTTTTAATTATTTTGTGCAGCGATGGGGGCGGGGGGGGGGGGCGCGCGCCAGGCGGGGCGGGGCNN
NNNNNNNNNNNNNNNNNNNNNAGGCGGAGAGGTGCGGCGGCAGCCAATCAGAGCGGCGCGCTCCGAAAGT
TTCCTTTTATGGCGAGGCGGCGGCGGCGGCGGCCCTATAAAAAGCGAAGCGCGCGGCGGGCGGGAGTCGC
TGCGCGCTGCCTTCGCCCCGTGCCCCGCTCCGCCGCCGCCTCGCGCCGCCCGCCCCGGCTCTGACTGACC
GCGTTACTCCCACAGGTGAGCGGGCGGGACGGCCCTTCTCCTCCGGGCTGTAATTAGCGCTTGGTTTAAT
GACGGCTTGTTTCTTTTCTGTGGCTGCGTGAAAGCCTTGAGGGGCTCCGGGAGGGCCCTTTGTGCGGGGG
GAGCGGCTCGGGGGGTGCGTGCGTGTGTGTGTGCGTGGGGAGCGCCGCGTGCGGCTCCGCGCTGCCCGGC
GGCTGTGAGCGCTGCGGGCGCGGCGCGGGGCTTTGTGCGCTCCGCAGTGTGCGCGAGGGGAGCGCGGCCG
GGG
